Addgene plasmid #34245: KHBD00089
Depositing lab: Bart Deplancke. Depositing organization: Swiss Federal Institute of Technology (EPFL). Publication: Automated protein-DNA interaction screening of Drosophila regulatory elements. Korneel Hens, Jean-Daniel Feuz, Alina Isakova, Antonina Lagovitina, Andreas Massouras, Julien Bryois, Patrick Callaerts, Susan E. Celniker, Bart Deplancke. Nat Methods. 2011 Oct 30;8(12):1065-70. 10.1038/nmeth.1763 PubMed 22037703.
Backbone
  Vector backbone: pDONR221
  Backbone manufacturer: Invitrogen
  Backbone size w/o insert (bp): 2536
  Vector type: Gateway Donor Vector
Growth in bacteria
  Bacterial resistance: Kanamycin, 50 μg/mL
  Growth temperature: 37°C
  Growth strain: DH5alpha
  Copy number: High Copy
Gene/Insert
  Gene/Insert name: CG8145 (alt names: FBgn0037617; CG8145)
  Species: D. melanogaster (fly)
  Insert size (bp): 1110
  Entrez Gene: CG8145 (a.k.a. Dmel_CG8145, Dmel\CG8145)
  Cloning method: Gateway Cloning
  Sequencing primers: 5′ M13F; 3′ M13R
Terms and licenses: Academic/Nonprofit Terms; Industry Terms: Not Available to Industry
Depositor comments: Please note that the ORFs in this collection were cloned open-ended (without a stop codon).
How to cite: KHBD00089 was a gift from Bart Deplancke (Addgene plasmid # 34245 ; http://n2t.net/addgene:34245 ; RRID:Addgene_34245)
