[The description below was written by a language model from this plasmid's Addgene catalogue record.]
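Description:
KHBD00089 is a Gateway entry-type clone built in the pDONR221 backbone (Invitrogen), carrying the open reading frame of the Drosophila melanogaster gene CG8145 (FBgn0037617). The insert is about 1.1 kb in a backbone listed as roughly 2.5 kb without insert. The plasmid is maintained at high copy number in standard E. coli cloning strains such as DH5alpha and is selected with kanamycin. No feature table accompanies the record, so the replication origin and exact recombination sites are not itemised. In general, inserting a fragment into pDONR221 by Gateway (BP) recombination replaces the donor vector's counter-selectable cassette and leaves the ORF flanked by attL sites. M13 forward and reverse primer sites on either side of the insert are listed for sequence verification.

The backbone is a shuttle for recombinational cloning rather than an expression vector, and the record lists no promoter, tag or reporter driving the insert. The depositor notes that ORFs in this collection were cloned open-ended, without a stop codon. This lets the coding sequence be moved by LR recombination into destination vectors that add C-terminal fusion partners as well as N-terminal ones.

The associated publication concerns automated protein–DNA interaction screening of Drosophila regulatory elements. This suggests the clone belongs to a larger ORF resource intended for transfer into screening vectors that test binding to regulatory DNA. The record does not describe the function of the CG8145 protein or name the particular destination vectors used.
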