>Addgene plasmid #34245 | KHBD00089 | depositor partial sequence | sequence record 40812 | KHBD00089 sequence 1110 bps
ATGTTAATAAATGTGTGCCGAGTTTGCGGCAGGAGCAGGCTGTGCCCCAAAGCCGTGGAGCTCTTCAAAC
CTGGCAGACAGGATATTCTTCGCCGCATCCAACTAATAACCGGAATTCTCCTTCAGCAGATTCCCAATGC
TCCGGATATGGTGTGCTTTTGCTGCCAGACAGATCTGCAATCGGCCATGATTTTCCGGAGGCAGTGCATC
CTGCAGCAGAAGAAATGGGTGCCATTGCTACAAAGTGATAAAGTGGGAGCCAGCGAGGAAAAGAAGGTGG
AACCCAATGATCCCTCAACCAAGAAGAAAACGACCAAGCGGCGAAGGGGGCGACCCAGGATGCCACTGGA
AATTGTAGATATAGTCGTAACGAACGAGAGTAAGGCTTCAGCAGGTGAATCAGTTGGTGGTGATGAATTT
GATCAGCCGGTGGAGATCTCCAATGAACCGGATGCCACCGATAGCGATGTTAATCTGGAGGAAATAGATC
TTCCGGATGAGGATGGCTTGGAGTCGGATCACGATTTACCCAATGTTCAAATCCACAAGTGCGATACTTG
TGGAATTATCAAAAATAATAAATCATCTCTGGTCAGGCATCAGTTTGAACATAATGGAATAAGACCATAT
CCCTGCAAGGAGTGCCCAAAGACCTTTCTGGTAGCGAGTGAGCTGAAGGCACACAATCTCACCCATCACA
CCTTGGAGCCCCCGTTCGCCTGTCGCTACTGCGATCGTCGCTACTTCTCCGTGGTGGGCAGGAAGAAGCA
CGAGCGGGTCCACACCAACGAGCGACCATTTGTGTGCGATCAGTGCGGCAAGGCCTTCACCAGGACCTGC
ATTCTGAAGGCCCACATGGCGGTCCACCAAGTTGTAAGGAAGTATAGTTGCGATGTCTGCGATCGTTCGT
TCAGCCTGAAGAAACATCTCGCTACGCACTTCATCTCCAATACCCACAAGCGGAATGCTGAAGCCGTCAC
CTCGTCGTCGGAGTACATGTCCATGCTCAGTTTTGAATCGGATGAAACCTGGTCCCAAGGCACTCCACTG
ACCACTTCCATTGACGAGGATCTGGTGCAGTCGCAATTCGACCTTTTGTGTCAGGAAGTT
