>Addgene plasmid #34245 | KHBD00089 | addgene partial sequence | sequence record 41866 | M13-Rev 5'-CAGGAAACAGCTATGACC-3'
TTTTATTTTGACTGATAGTGACCTGTTCGTTGCAACAAATTGATAAGCAATGCTTTCTTATAATGCCAAC
TTTGTACAAGAAAGTTGGCAAAACTTCCTGACACAAAAGGTCGAATTGCGACTGCACCAGATCCTCGTCA
ATGGAAGTGGTCAGTGGAGTGCCTTGGGACCAGGTTTCATCCGATTCAAAACTGAGCATGGACATGTACT
CCGACGACGAGGTGACGGCTTCAGCATTCCGCTTGTGGGTATTGGAGATGAAGTGCGTAGCGAGATGTTT
CTTCAGGCTGAACGAACGATCGCAGACATCGCAACTATACTTCCTTACAACTTGGTGGACCGCCATGTGG
GCCTTCAGAATGCAGGTCCTGGTGAAGGCCTTGCCGCACTGATCGCACACAAATGGTCGCTCGTTGGTGT
GGACCCGCTCGTGCTTCTTCCTGCCCACCACGGAGAAGTAGCGACGATCGCAGTAGCGACAGGCGAACGG
GGGCTCCAAGGTGTGATGGGTGAGATTGTGTGCCTTCAGCTCACTCGCTACCAGAAAGGTCTTTGGGCAC
TCCTTGCAGGGATATGGTCTTATTCCATTATGTTCAAACTGATGCCTGACCAGAGATGATTTATTATTTT
TGATAATTCCACAAGTATCGCACTTGTGGATTTGAACATTGGGTAAATCGTGATCCGACTCCAAGCCATC
CTCATCCGGAAGATCTATTTCCTCCAGATTAACATCGCTATCGGTGGCATCCGGTTCATTGGAGATCTCC
ACCGGCTGATCAAATTCATCACCACCAACTGATTCACCTGCTGAAGCCTT
